>Addgene plasmid #106014 | Opto-GPR31 | depositor partial sequence | sequence record 200777 | Opto-GPR31
ATGAAAACGATCATCGCCCTGAGCTACATCTTCTGCCTGGTATTCGCCATGTACACCGATATAGAGATGA
ACAGGCTGGGAAAGGATAGCCTCATGAACGGGACCGAGGGCCCAAACTTCTACGTGCCTTTCTCCAACAA
GACGGGCGTGGTGCGCAGCCCCTTCGAGGCCCCGCAGTACTACCTGGCGGAGCCATGGCAGTTCTCCATG
CTGGCCGCCTACATGTTCCTGCTGATCATGCTTGGCTTCCCCATCAACTTCCTCACGCTGTACGTCTTTC
TGTTCCGGGTCAGGGTGTGGAAGCCGCTCAACTACATCCTGCTCAACCTGGCCGTGGCCGACCTCTTCAT
GGTGTTCGGGGGCTTCACCACCACCCTCTACACCTCTCTGCACGGGTACTTCGTCTTTGGGCCCACGGGC
TGCAACCTGGAGGGCTTCTTTGCCACCTTGGGCGGTGAAATTGCACTGTGGTCCTTGGTGGTCCTGGCCA
TCGAGCGGTACGTGGTGGTGGTCCACCCTCGGCTTAAGGTCAACCTGCTGTCTCCTCAGGCGGCCATCAT
GGGCGTCGCCTTCACCTGGGTCATGGCTCTGGCCTGTGCCGCGCCCCCCCTCGTCGGCTGGTCCAGGTAC
ATCCCGGAGGGCATGCAGTGCTCGTGCGGGATTGACTACTACACGCCCCACGAGGAAACCAACAATGAGT
CGTTCGTCATCTACATGTTCGTGGTCCACTTCATCATCCCCCTGATTGTCATATTCTTCTGCTACGGAGG
CATCATCAGGGCTCTCCAGAAAAGACTCCGGGAGCCTGAGAAACAGCCCAAGCTTCAGCGGGCCCAGCGC
ATGGTGATCATCATGGTCATCGCTTTCCTAATCTGCTGGCTGCCCTACGCTGGGGTGGCGTTCTACATCT
TCACCCATCAGGGCTCTGACTTTGGCCCCATCTTCATGACCATCCCGGCTTTCTTTGCCAAGACTTCTGC
CGTCTACAACCCCGTCATCTACATCATGATGAACAAGCAGTTCCGCAGCTCCTATCGGAGGGTGTTCCAC
ACCCTCCGAGGCAAAGGGCAGGCAGCAGAGCCCCCAGATTTCAACCCCAGAGACTCCTATTCCACAGAAA
CCAGCCAAGTGGCGCCTGCCTAA
