[The description below was written by a language model from this plasmid's Addgene catalogue record.]
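Description:
Opto-GPR31 is a mammalian expression plasmid built on the Invitrogen pcDNA3.1(-) backbone (5427 bp without insert). It is propagated in E. coli as a high-copy plasmid under ampicillin selection, and it carries a neomycin resistance marker so that transfected mammalian cells can be selected with G418 to obtain stable lines. No feature table accompanies this record, so the finer backbone elements are not itemised here.

The payload is a 1143 bp open reading frame driven by the CMV promoter, which gives strong constitutive expression in most mammalian cell lines. It encodes a chimeric G-protein coupled receptor combining bovine rhodopsin with human GPR31, a Class A receptor also known as 12-HETER. The record describes it only as a rhodopsin-GPR31 chimera and does not specify which segments come from which parent. In designs of this type, the light-sensing portions of rhodopsin are generally joined to intracellular, signalling-determining portions of the target receptor, so that illumination rather than a chemical ligand triggers the target receptor's downstream pathways. The protein carries an N-terminal VSV-G epitope and a C-terminal rhodopsin 1D4 epitope, both of which are useful for antibody-based detection of expression and localisation, or for purification.

The construct belongs to a set made for the optical functionalization of human orphan Class A GPCRs, and is suited to light-controlled study of GPR31 signalling in cultured cells. The insert was assembled by a two-step restriction cloning procedure. The flanking cloning sites are not recorded, and the depositor notes that they cannot be used for subcloning.
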