Addgene plasmid #106014: Opto-GPR31
Purpose: Expression of a chimeric G-protein coupled receptor (Rhodopsin-GPR31; Opto-GPR31; B4)
Depositing lab: Harald Janovjak. Depositing organization: Institute of Science and Technology Austria (I.S.T. Austria). Publication: Optical functionalization of human Class A orphan G-protein-coupled receptors. Morri M, Sanchez-Romero I, Tichy AM, Kainrath S, Gerrard EJ, Hirschfeld PP, Schwarz J, Janovjak H. Nat Commun. 2018 May 16;9(1):1950. doi: 10.1038/s41467-018-04342-1. PubMed 29769519.
Backbone
  Vector backbone: pcDNA3.1-
  Backbone manufacturer: Invitrogen
  Backbone size w/o insert (bp): 5427
  Vector type: Mammalian Expression
  Selectable markers: Neomycin (select with G418)
Growth in bacteria
  Bacterial resistance: Ampicillin, 100 μg/mL
  Growth temperature: 37°C
  Growth strain: DH5alpha
  Copy number: High Copy
Gene/Insert
  Gene/Insert name: Opto-GPR31
  Species: H. sapiens (human), B. taurus (bovine)
  Insert size (bp): 1143
  Mutation: Chimeric receptor protein
  Entrez Gene: GPR31 (a.k.a. 12-HETER, HETER, HETER1)
  Promoter: CMV
  Tag / fusion protein: VSV-G (N terminal on insert); Rhodopsin-1D4 (C terminal on insert)
  Cloning method: Restriction Enzyme; 5′ cloning site unknown (unknown if destroyed); 3′ cloning site unknown (unknown if destroyed)
  Sequencing primers: 5′ CMV_F (CGCAAATGGGCGGTAGGCGTG); 3′ pcDNA_R (CAACAGATGGCTGGCAAC)
Terms and licenses: Academic/Nonprofit Terms; Industry Terms: Not Available to Industry
Depositor comments: two step cloning; 5' and 3' sites cannot be used for (sub)cloning
How to cite: Opto-GPR31 was a gift from Harald Janovjak (Addgene plasmid # 106014 ; http://n2t.net/addgene:106014 ; RRID:Addgene_106014)
