LOCUS       Exported 6550 bp ds-DNA circular SYN 12-MAY-2021
DEFINITION  Expression of a chimeric G-protein coupled receptor
            (Rhodopsin-GPR31; Opto-GPR31; B4).
ACCESSION   .
VERSION     .
KEYWORDS    Opto-GPR31
SOURCE      synthetic DNA construct
  ORGANISM  synthetic DNA construct
REFERENCE   1 (bases 1 to 6550)
  AUTHORS   Morri M, Sanchez-Romero I, Tichy AM, Kainrath S, Gerrard EJ,
            Hirschfeld PP, Schwarz J, Janovjak H
  TITLE     Optical functionalization of human Class A orphan G-protein-coupled
            receptors.
  JOURNAL   Nat Commun. 2018 May 16;9(1):1950. doi: 10.1038/s41467-018-04342-1.
  PUBMED    29769519
REFERENCE   2 (bases 1 to 6550)
  AUTHORS   .
  TITLE     Direct Submission
  JOURNAL   Exported May 12, 2021 from SnapGene Server 1.1.58
            http://www.snapgene.com
FEATURES             Location/Qualifiers
     source          1..6550
                     /organism="synthetic DNA construct"
                     /mol_type="other DNA"
     enhancer        74..453
                     /label=CMV enhancer
                     /note="human cytomegalovirus immediate early enhancer"
     promoter        454..657
                     /label=CMV promoter
                     /note="human cytomegalovirus (CMV) immediate early
                     promoter"
     primer_bind     608..628
                     /label=CMV-F
                     /note="Human CMV immediate early promoter, forward primer"
     primer_bind     702..721
                     /label=T7
                     /note="T7 promoter, forward primer"
     promoter        702..720
                     /label=T7 promoter
                     /note="promoter for bacteriophage T7 RNA polymerase"
     CDS             821..853
                     /codon_start=1
                     /product="epitope tag from vesicular stomatitis virus G
                     protein"
                     /label=VSV-G tag
                     /translation="YTDIEMNRLGK"
     CDS             878..916
                     /codon_start=1
                     /product="segment of bovine rhodopsin containing a signal
                     for N-linked glycosylation (Favaloro et al., 2008)"
                     /label=opsin tag
                     /note="The asparagine in the NKT tripeptide will be
                     glycosylated if this sequence is exposed to the ER lumen."
                     /translation="GPNFYVPFSNKTG"
     primer_bind     complement(1980..1997)
                     /label=BGH-rev
                     /note="Bovine growth hormone terminator, reverse primer.
                     Also called BGH reverse"
     polyA_signal    1986..2210
                     /label=bGH poly(A) signal
                     /note="bovine growth hormone polyadenylation signal"
     rep_origin      2256..2684
                     /direction=RIGHT
                     /label=f1 ori
                     /note="f1 bacteriophage origin of replication; arrow
                     indicates direction of (+) strand synthesis"
     primer_bind     complement(2343..2362)
                     /label=F1ori-R
                     /note="F1 origin, reverse primer"
     primer_bind     2553..2574
                     /label=F1ori-F
                     /note="F1 origin, forward primer"
     primer_bind     complement(2693..2713)
                     /label=pBABE 3'
                     /note="SV40 enhancer, reverse primer for pBABE vectors"
     promoter        2698..3027
                     /label=SV40 promoter
                     /note="SV40 enhancer and early promoter"
     rep_origin      2878..3013
                     /label=SV40 ori
                     /note="SV40 origin of replication"
     primer_bind     2940..2959
                     /label=SV40pro-F
                     /note="SV40 promoter/origin, forward primer"
     CDS             3094..3888
                     /codon_start=1
                     /gene="aph(3')-II (or nptII)"
                     /product="aminoglycoside phosphotransferase from Tn5"
                     /label=NeoR/KanR
                     /note="confers resistance to neomycin, kanamycin, and G418
                     (Geneticin(R))"
                     /translation="MIEQDGLHAGSPAAWVERLFGYDWAQQTIGCSDAAVFRLSAQGRP
                     VLFVKTDLSGALNELQDEAARLSWLATTGVPCAAVLDVVTEAGRDWLLLGEVPGQDLLS
                     SHLAPAEKVSIMADAMRRLHTLDPATCPFDHQAKHRIERARTRMEAGLVDQDDLDEEHQ
                     GLAPAELFARLKARMPDGEDLVVTHGDACLPNIMVENGRFSGFIDCGRLGVADRYQDIA
                     LATRDIAEELGGEWADRFLVLYGIAAPDSQRIAFYRLLDEFF"
     primer_bind     complement(3148..3167)
                     /label=Neo-R
                     /note="Neomycin resistance gene, reverse primer"
     primer_bind     3758..3777
                     /label=Neo-F
                     /note="Neomycin resistance gene, forward primer"
     polyA_signal    4062..4183
                     /label=SV40 poly(A) signal
                     /note="SV40 polyadenylation signal"
     primer_bind     complement(4099..4118)
                     /label=SV40pA-R
                     /note="SV40 polyA, reverse primer"
     primer_bind     4153..4172
                     /label=EBV-rev
                     /note="SV40 polyA terminator, reverse primer"
     primer_bind     complement(4232..4248)
                     /label=M13 rev
                     /note="common sequencing primer, one of multiple similar
                     variants"
     primer_bind     complement(4232..4248)
                     /label=M13 Reverse
                     /note="In lacZ gene. Also called M13-rev"
     primer_bind     complement(4245..4267)
                     /label=M13/pUC Reverse
                     /note="In lacZ gene"
     protein_bind    4256..4272
                     /label=lac operator
                     /bound_moiety="lac repressor encoded by lacI"
                     /note="The lac repressor binds to the lac operator to
                     inhibit transcription in E. coli. This inhibition can be
                     relieved by adding lactose or
                     isopropyl-beta-D-thiogalactopyranoside (IPTG)."
     promoter        complement(4280..4310)
                     /label=lac promoter
                     /note="promoter for the E. coli lac operon"
     protein_bind    4325..4346
                     /label=CAP binding site
                     /bound_moiety="E. coli catabolite activator protein"
                     /note="CAP binding activates transcription in the presence
                     of cAMP."
     primer_bind     complement(4463..4480)
                     /label=L4440
                     /note="L4440 vector, forward primer"
     rep_origin      complement(4634..5222)
                     /direction=LEFT
                     /label=ori
                     /note="high-copy-number ColE1/pMB1/pBR322/pUC origin of
                     replication"
     primer_bind     complement(4714..4733)
                     /label=pBR322ori-F
                     /note="pBR322 origin, forward primer"
     CDS             complement(5393..6253)
                     /codon_start=1
                     /gene="bla"
                     /product="beta-lactamase"
                     /label=AmpR
                     /note="confers resistance to ampicillin, carbenicillin, and
                     related antibiotics"
                     /translation="MSIQHFRVALIPFFAAFCLPVFAHPETLVKVKDAEDQLGARVGYI
                     ELDLNSGKILESFRPEERFPMMSTFKVLLCGAVLSRIDAGQEQLGRRIHYSQNDLVEYS
                     PVTEKHLTDGMTVRELCSAAITMSDNTAANLLLTTIGGPKELTAFLHNMGDHVTRLDRW
                     EPELNEAIPNDERDTTMPVAMATTLRKLLTGELLTLASRQQLIDWMEADKVAGPLLRSA
                     LPAGWFIADKSGAGERGSRGIIAALGPDGKPSRIVVIYTTGSQATMDERNRQIAEIGAS
                     LIKHW"
     primer_bind     6016..6035
                     /label=Amp-R
                     /note="Ampicillin resistance gene, reverse primer"
     promoter        complement(6254..6358)
                     /gene="bla"
                     /label=AmpR promoter
     primer_bind     complement(6433..6452)
                     /label=pRS-marker
                     /note="pRS vectors, use to sequence yeast selectable
                     marker"
ORIGIN
        1 aattgcatga agaatctgct tagggttagg cgttttgcgc tgcttcgcga tgtacgggcc
       61 agatatacgc gttgacattg attattgact agttattaat agtaatcaat tacggggtca
      121 ttagttcata gcccatatat ggagttccgc gttacataac ttacggtaaa tggcccgcct
      181 ggctgaccgc ccaacgaccc ccgcccattg acgtcaataa tgacgtatgt tcccatagta
      241 acgccaatag ggactttcca ttgacgtcaa tgggtggagt atttacggta aactgcccac
      301 ttggcagtac atcaagtgta tcatatgcca agtacgcccc ctattgacgt caatgacggt
      361 aaatggcccg cctggcatta tgcccagtac atgaccttat gggactttcc tacttggcag
      421 tacatctacg tattagtcat cgctattacc atggtgatgc ggttttggca gtacatcaat
      481 gggcgtggat agcggtttga ctcacgggga tttccaagtc tccaccccat tgacgtcaat
      541 gggagtttgt tttggcacca aaatcaacgg gactttccaa aatgtcgtaa caactccgcc
      601 ccattgacgc aaatgggcgg taggcgtgta cggtgggagg tctatataag cagagctctc
      661 tggctaacta gagaacccac tgcttactgg cttatcgaaa ttaatacgac tcactatagg
      721 gagacacaag ctggctagcg tttaaacggg ccctctagac tcgagcacca tgaaaacgat
      781 catcgccctg agctacatct tctgcctggt attcgccatg tacaccgata tagagatgaa
      841 caggctggga aaggatagcc tcatgaacgg gaccgagggc ccaaacttct acgtgccttt
      901 ctccaacaag acgggcgtgg tgcgcagccc cttcgaggcc ccgcagtact acctggcgga
      961 gccatggcag ttctccatgc tggccgccta catgttcctg ctgatcatgc ttggcttccc
     1021 catcaacttc ctcacgctgt acgtctttct gttccgggtc agggtgtgga agccgctcaa
     1081 ctacatcctg ctcaacctgg ccgtggccga cctcttcatg gtgttcgggg gcttcaccac
     1141 caccctctac acctctctgc acgggtactt cgtctttggg cccacgggct gcaacctgga
     1201 gggcttcttt gccaccttgg gcggtgaaat tgcactgtgg tccttggtgg tcctggccat
     1261 cgagcggtac gtggtggtgg tccaccctcg gcttaaggtc aacctgctgt ctcctcaggc
     1321 ggccatcatg ggcgtcgcct tcacctgggt catggctctg gcctgtgccg cgccccccct
     1381 cgtcggctgg tccaggtaca tcccggaggg catgcagtgc tcgtgcggga ttgactacta
     1441 cacgccccac gaggaaacca acaatgagtc gttcgtcatc tacatgttcg tggtccactt
     1501 catcatcccc ctgattgtca tattcttctg ctacggaggc atcatcaggg ctctccagaa
     1561 aagactccgg gagcctgaga aacagcccaa gcttcagcgg gcccagcgca tggtgatcat
     1621 catggtcatc gctttcctaa tctgctggct gccctacgct ggggtggcgt tctacatctt
     1681 cacccatcag ggctctgact ttggccccat cttcatgacc atcccggctt tctttgccaa
     1741 gacttctgcc gtctacaacc ccgtcatcta catcatgatg aacaagcagt tccgcagctc
     1801 ctatcggagg gtgttccaca ccctccgagg caaagggcag gcagcagagc ccccagattt
     1861 caaccccaga gactcctatt ccacagaaac cagccaagtg gcgcctgcct aagaattcca
     1921 ccacactgga ctagtggatc cgagctcggt accaagctta agtttaaacc gctgatcagc
     1981 ctcgactgtg ccttctagtt gccagccatc tgttgtttgc ccctcccccg tgccttcctt
     2041 gaccctggaa ggtgccactc ccactgtcct ttcctaataa aatgaggaaa ttgcatcgca
     2101 ttgtctgagt aggtgtcatt ctattctggg gggtggggtg gggcaggaca gcaaggggga
     2161 ggattgggaa gagaatagca ggcatgctgg ggatgcggtg ggctctatgg cttctgaggc
     2221 ggaaagaacc agctggggct ctagggggta tccccnnnnn nnnnnnnnnn nnnnnnnnnn
     2281 nnnnnnnnnn nnnnnnnnnn nnnnnnnnnn nnnnnnnnnn nnnnnnnnnn nnnnnnnnnn
     2341 nnnnnnnnnn nnnnnnnnnn nnnnnnnnnn nnnnnnnnnc nnnnnnnnnn nnnnnnnnnn
     2401 nnnnnnnnnn nnnnnnnnnn nnnnnnnnnn nnnnnnnnnn nnnnnnnnnn nnnnnnnnnn
     2461 nnnnnnnnnn nannnnnnnn nnnnnnnnnn nnnnnnnnnn nnnnnnnnnn nnnnnnnnnn
     2521 ncctttgacg ttggagtcca cgttctttaa tagtggactc ttgttccaaa ctggaacaac
     2581 actcaaccct atctcggtct attcttttga tttataaggg attttgccga tttcggccta
     2641 ttggttaaaa aatgagctga tttaacaaaa atttaacgcg aattaattct gtggaatgtg
     2701 tgtcagttag ggtgtggaaa gtccccaggc tccccagcag gcagaagtat gcaaagcatg
     2761 catctcaatt agtcagcaac caggtgtgga aagtccccag gctccccagc aggcagaagt
     2821 atgcaaagca tgcatctcaa ttagtcagca accatagtcc cgcccctaac tccgcccatc
     2881 ccgcccctaa ctccgcccag ttccgcccat tctccgcccc atggctgact aatttttttt
     2941 atttatgcag aggccgaggc cgcctctgcc tctgagctat tccagaagta gtgaggaggc
     3001 ttttttggag gcctaggctt ttgcaaaaag ctcccgggag cttgtatatc cattttcgga
     3061 tctgatcaag agacaggatg aggatcgttt cgcatgattg aacaagatgg attgcacgca
     3121 ggttctccgg ccgcttgggt ggagaggcta ttcggctatg actgggcaca acagacaatc
     3181 ggctgctctg atgccgccgt gttccggctg tcagcgcagg ggcgcccggt tctttttgtc
     3241 aagaccgacc tgtccggtgc cctgaatgaa ctgcaggacg aggcagcgcg gctatcgtgg
     3301 ctggccacga cgggcgttcc ttgcgcagct gtgctcgacg ttgtcactga agcgggaagg
     3361 gactggctgc tattgggcga agtgccgggg caggatctcc tgtcatctca ccttgctcct
     3421 gccgagaaag tatccatcat ggctgatgca atgcggcggc tgcatacgct tgatccggct
     3481 acctgcccat tcgaccacca agcgaaacat cgcatcgagc gagcacgtac tcggatggaa
     3541 gccggtcttg tcgatcagga tgatctggac gaagaacatc aggggctcgc gccagccgaa
     3601 ctgttcgcca ggctcaaggc gcgcatgccc gacggcgagg atctcgtcgt gacccatggc
     3661 gatgcctgct tgccgaatat catggtggaa aatggccgct tttctggatt catcgactgt
     3721 ggccggctgg gtgtggcgga ccgctatcag gacatagcgt tggctacccg tgatattgct
     3781 gaagaacttg gcggcgaatg ggctgaccgc ttcctcgtgc tttacggtat cgccgctccc
     3841 gattcgcagc gcatcgcctt ctatcgcctt cttgacgagt tcttctgagc gggactctgg
     3901 ggttcgaaat gaccgaccaa gcgacgccca acctgccatc acgagatttc gattccaccg
     3961 ccgccttcta tgaaaggttg ggcttcggaa tcgttttccg ggacgccggc tggatgatcc
     4021 tccagcgcgg ggatctcatg ctggagttct tcgcccaccc caacttgttt attgcagctt
     4081 ataatggtta caaataaagc aatagcatca caaatttcac aaataaagca tttttttcac
     4141 tgcattctag ttgtggtttg tccaaactca tcaatgtatc ttatcatgtc tgtataccgt
     4201 cgacctctag ctagagcttg gcgtaatcat ggtcatagct gtttcctgtg tgaaattgtt
     4261 atccgctcac aattccacac aacatacgag ccggaagcat aaagtgtaaa gcctggggtg
     4321 cctaatgagt gagctaactc acattaattg cgttgcgctc actgcccgct ttccagtcgg
     4381 gaaacctgtc gtgccagctg cattaatgaa tcggccaacg cgcggggaga ggcggtttgc
     4441 gtattgggcg ctcttgcgct tcctcgctca ctgactcgct gcgctcggtc gttcggctgc
     4501 ggcgagcggt atcagctcac tcaaaggcgg taatacggtt atccacagaa tcaggggata
     4561 acgcaggaaa gaacatgtga gcaaaaggcc agcaaaaggc caggaaccgt aaaaaggccg
     4621 cgttgctggc gtttttccat aggctccgcc cccctgacga gcatcacaaa aatcgacgct
     4681 caagtcagag gtggcgaaac ccgacaggac tataaagata ccaggcgttt ccccctggaa
     4741 gctccctcgt gcgctctcct gttccgaccc tgccgcttac cggatacctg tccgcctttc
     4801 tcccttcggg aagcgtggcg ctttctcata gctcacgctg taggtatctc agttcggtgt
     4861 aggtcgttcg ctccaagctg ggctgtgtgc acgaaccccc cgttcagccc gaccgctgcg
     4921 ccttatccgg taactatcgt cttgagtcca acccggtaag acacgactta tcgccactgg
     4981 cagcagccac tggtaacagg attagcagag cgaggtatgt aggcggtgct acagagttct
     5041 tgaagtggtg gcctaactac ggctacacta gaagaacagt atttggtatc tgcgctctgc
     5101 tgaagccagt taccttcgga aaaagagttg gtagctcttg atccggcaaa caaaccaccg
     5161 ctggtagcgg tggttttttt gtttgcaagc agcagattac gcgcagaaaa aaaggatctc
     5221 aagaagatcc tttgatcttt tctacggggt ctgacgctca gtggaacgaa aactcacgtt
     5281 aagggatttt ggtcatgaga ttatcaaaaa ggatcttcac ctagatcctt ttaaattaaa
     5341 aatgaagttt taaatcaatc taaagtatat atgagtaaac ttggtctgac agttaccaat
     5401 gcttaatcag tgaggcacct atctcagcga tctgtctatt tcgttcatcc atagttgcct
     5461 gactccccgt cgtgtagata actacgatac gggagggctt accatctggc cccagtgctg
     5521 caatgatacc gcgggaccca cgctcaccgg ctccagattt atcagcaata aaccagccag
     5581 ccggaagggc cgagcgcaga agtggtcctg caactttatc cgcctccatc cagtctatta
     5641 attgttgccg ggaagctaga gtaagtagtt cgccagttaa tagtttgcgc aacgttgttg
     5701 ccattgctac aggcatcgtg gtgtcacgct cgtcgtttgg tatggcttca ttcagctccg
     5761 gttcccaacg atcaaggcga gttacatgat cccccatgtt gtgcaaaaaa gcggttagct
     5821 ccttcggtcc tccgatcgtt gtcagaagta agttggccgc agtgttatca ctcatggtta
     5881 tggcagcact gcataattct cttactgtca tgccatccgt aagatgcttt tctgtgactg
     5941 gtgagtactc aaccaagtca ttctgagaat agtgtatgcg gcgaccgagt tgctcttgcc
     6001 cggcgtcaat acgggataat accgcgccac atagcagaac tttaaaagtg ctcatcattg
     6061 gaaaacgttc ttcggggcga aaactctcaa ggatcttacc actgttgaga tccagttcga
     6121 tgtaacccac tcgtgcaccc aactgatctt cagcatcttt tactttcacc agcgtttctg
     6181 ggtgagcaaa aacaggaagg caaaatgccg caaaaaaggg aataagggcg acacggaaat
     6241 gttgaatact catactcttc ctttttcaat attattgaag catttatcag ggttattgtc
     6301 tcatgagcgg atacatattt gaatgtattt agaaaaataa acaaataggg gttccgcgca
     6361 catttccccg aaaagtgcca cctgacgtcg acggatcggg agatctcccg atcccctatg
     6421 gtgcactctc agtacaatct gctctgatgc cgcatagtta agccagtatc tgctccctgc
     6481 ttgtgtgttg gaggtcgctg agtagtgcgc gagcaaaatt taagctacaa caaggcaagg
     6541 cttgaccgac
//
